Addgene plasmid #8323: pGEX-4T2 SHP2 D61A
Depositing lab: Ben Neel. Depositing organization: Beth Israel Deaconess Medical Center. Publication: Activated mutants of SHP-2 preferentially induce elongation of Xenopus animal caps. O'Reilly AM, Pluskey S, Shoelson SE, Neel BG. Mol Cell Biol 2000 Jan;20(1):299-311. 10.1128/MCB.20.1.299-311.2000 PubMed 10594032.
Backbone
  Vector backbone: pGEX-4T-2
  Backbone size w/o insert (bp): 4970
  Vector type: Bacterial Expression
Growth in bacteria
  Bacterial resistance: Ampicillin, 100 μg/mL
  Growth temperature: 37°C
  Growth strain: DH5alpha
  Copy number: High Copy
Gene/Insert
  Gene/Insert name: SHP2 (alt names: SH-PTP2; PTPN11)
  Species: H. sapiens (human)
  Insert size (bp): 2276
  Mutation: D61A (activated mutant)
  GenBank ID: L03535
  Entrez Gene: PTPN11 (a.k.a. BPTP3, CFC, JMML, METCDS, NS1, PTP-1D, PTP2C, SH-PTP2, SH-PTP3, SHP2)
  Tag / fusion protein: GST (N terminal on backbone)
  Cloning method: Restriction Enzyme; 5′ cloning site EcoRI (not destroyed); 3′ cloning site EcoR1 (not destroyed)
  Sequencing primers: 5′ na
Terms and licenses: Academic/Nonprofit Terms; Industry Terms: Not Available to Industry
Depositor comments: "Back-side" mutation of SHP2--activating in Xenopus and against RCM-lysozyme. Can still bind peptide through SH2 domain, further activated in vitro by peptide engagement.
How to cite: pGEX-4T2 SHP2 D61A was a gift from Ben Neel (Addgene plasmid # 8323 ; http://n2t.net/addgene:8323 ; RRID:Addgene_8323)
