[The description below was written by a language model from this plasmid's Addgene catalogue record.]
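Description:
pGEX-4T2 SHP2 D61A is a bacterial expression plasmid built on the pGEX-4T-2 backbone (about 4.97 kb without insert) for producing a GST-tagged form of the human protein tyrosine phosphatase SHP2 (PTPN11, also called SH-PTP2). It is maintained as a high-copy plasmid in E. coli under ampicillin selection. The roughly 2.3 kb human SHP2 insert was placed into the vector by restriction cloning at EcoRI, with the site retained at both ends, so that it is fused downstream of the backbone-encoded glutathione S-transferase, giving an N-terminal GST tag. The record does not list the promoter or other backbone features. pGEX-series vectors generally drive the GST fusion from an IPTG-inducible tac promoter, and the 4T family carries a thrombin cleavage site between GST and the insert. These are general properties of the backbone rather than details stated here.

The insert carries the D61A substitution, described as an activated mutant. The depositor notes call it a "back-side" mutation of SHP2 that is activating in Xenopus assays and shows increased activity against the substrate RCM-lysozyme. The mutant can still bind phosphopeptide through its SH2 domain and is further stimulated in vitro by peptide engagement, so the mutation raises basal activity without removing SH2-mediated regulation. The construct is suited to expressing recombinant GST-SHP2 D61A in bacteria and purifying it by glutathione affinity, for use in in vitro phosphatase assays and binding studies that compare activated and wild-type SHP2. This fits the associated work on activated SHP2 mutants in Xenopus animal cap elongation.
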