>Addgene plasmid #8323 | pGEX-4T2 SHP2 D61A | addgene partial sequence | sequence record 16936 | 8323 with pGEX5'
TGGTTCCGCGTGGATCCCCAGGAATTCCGGGCGGGAGGAACATGACATCGCGGAGATGGTTTCACCCAAA
TATCACTGGTGTGGAGGCAGAAAACCTACTGTTGACAAGAGGAGTTGATGGCAGTTTTTTGGCAAGGCCT
AGTAAAAGTAACCCTGGAGACTTCACACTTTCCGTTAGAAGAAATGGAGCTGTCACCCACATCAAGATTC
AGAACACTGGTGCTTACTATGACCTGTATGGAGGGGAGAAATTTGCCACTTTGGCTGAGTTGGTCCAGTA
TTACATGGAACATCACGGGCAATTAAAAGAGAAGAATGGAGATGTCATTGAGCTTAAATATCCTCTGAAC
TGTGCAGATCCTACCTCTGAAAGGTGGTTTCATGGACATCTCTCTGGGAAAGAAGCAGAGAAATTATTAA
CTGAAAAAGGAAAACATGGTAGTTTTCTTGTACGAGAGAGCCAGAGCCACCCTGGAGATTTTGTTCTTTC
TGTGCGCACTGGTGATGACAAAGGGGAGAGCAATGACGGCAAGTCTAAAGTGACCCATGTTATGATTCGC
TGTCAGGAACTGAAATACGACGTTGGTGGAGGAGAACGGTTTGATTCTTTGACAGATCTTGTGGAACATT
ATAAGAAGAATCCTATGGTGGAAACATTGGGTACAGTACTACAACTCAAGCAGCCCCTTAACACGACTCG
TATAAATGCTGCTGAAATAGAAAGCAGAGTTCGAGAACTAAGCAAATTAGCTG
